Addgene plasmid #111378: pLV UbC6-ARRET
Purpose: ARRET expression contains approximately 130 anti-sense telomere hexanucleotide repeats of TTAGGG and TTGGGG variant sequences
Depositing lab: Klaus Holzmann. Depositing organization: Medical University of Vienna.
Backbone
  Vector backbone: pLenti6-UbC/V5-DEST
  Backbone manufacturer: Invitrogen
  Modifications to backbone: The inserted fragments of the pENTR plasmids were transferred by Gateway recombination cloning technique (Invitrogen) to lentiviral (pLenti6/BLOCK-iT-DEST and pLenti4/V5-DEST) expression vectors.
  Vector type: Lentiviral
Growth in bacteria
  Bacterial resistance: Ampicillin, 100 μg/mL
  Growth temperature: 37°C
  Growth strain: NEB Stable
  Copy number: Unknown
Gene/Insert
  Gene/Insert name: ARRET polyA
  Species: H. sapiens (human)
  Insert size (bp): 868
  Promoter: UbC6
  Cloning method: Gateway Cloning
  Sequencing primers: 5′ unknown
Terms and licenses: Academic/Nonprofit Terms; Industry Terms: Not Available to Industry
How to cite: pLV UbC6-ARRET was a gift from Klaus Holzmann (Addgene plasmid # 111378 ; http://n2t.net/addgene:111378 ; RRID:Addgene_111378)
