[The description below was written by a language model from this plasmid's Addgene catalogue record and pLannotate feature annotations shown in this document.]
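Description:
pLV UbC6-ARRET is a third-generation-style, self-inactivating HIV-1 lentiviral expression plasmid built on the Invitrogen pLenti6-UbC/V5-DEST backbone. It is propagated in E. coli through a high-copy ColE1/pUC-type origin with ampicillin selection (AmpR), and it also carries an f1 origin. The viral genome is transcribed from a chimeric RSV promoter fused to a truncated 5' LTR. This is followed by the Ψ packaging signal with a gag fragment and by the Rev response element for Rev-dependent nuclear export. The genome ends in a ΔU3 3' LTR, which inactivates LTR promoter activity after integration, and an SV40 polyadenylation signal and SV40 origin lie downstream of it.

The payload sits between attB1 and attB2 sites, which are the scars of the Gateway transfer from a pENTR entry clone. It is driven by the human ubiquitin C promoter. The insert, listed as "ARRET polyA" (868 bp, human), is not a protein-coding gene. According to the record it expresses an RNA containing roughly 130 antisense telomeric hexanucleotide repeats of the TTAGGG type and the TTGGGG variant. The feature table does not annotate the repeats themselves; it shows only a short pUC multiple-cloning-site fragment within this interval. The backbone's V5 tag lies downstream of attB2. It is presumably irrelevant for a non-coding transcript, particularly as the insert name suggests it carries its own polyadenylation signal. A separate SV40 promoter/EM7–blasticidin S deaminase cassette allows blasticidin selection of transduced mammalian cells. The record supports its use for stable lentiviral delivery and constitutive expression of antisense telomere-repeat RNA, but it does not describe specific downstream applications. The backbone-modification note mentions other pLenti destination vectors, whereas the feature map is consistent with the pLenti6-UbC backbone.
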