Features (pLannotate 1.2.2; 29 found; start..end, strand, type, name):
      3..229     +  promoter       RSV promoter: Rous sarcoma virus enhancer/promoter
    230..410     +  LTR            5' LTR (truncated): truncated 5' long terminal repeat (LTR) from HIV-1
    457..582     +  misc_feature   HIV-1 Ψ: packaging signal of human immunodeficiency virus type 1
    566..929     +  CDS            HIV-1 gag (fragment): gag protein from human immunodeficiency virus 1; gag
   1075..1308    +  misc_feature   RRE: The Rev response element (RRE) of HIV-1 allows for Rev-dependent mRNA export from the nucleus to the cytoplasm.
   1685..1785    +  CDS            Rev (fragment): human immunodeficiency virus 1 (HIV-1) Rev protein; rev; enhances nuclear export of unspliced and incompletely spliced viral mRNAs
   1803..3012    +  promoter       UbC promoter: human ubiquitin C promoter
   3072..3096    +  protein_bind   attB1: mutant version of attB; recombination site for the Gateway® BP reaction BP Clonase™
   3961..3986    +  misc_feature   MCS (fragment): pUC18/19 multiple cloning site
   4023..4047    -  protein_bind   attB2: mutant version of attB; recombination site for the Gateway® BP reaction BP Clonase™
   4100..4141    +  CDS            V5 tag: epitope tag from simian virus 5
   4183..4512    +  promoter       SV40 promoter: SV40 enhancer and early promoter
   4560..4607    +  promoter       EM7 promoter: synthetic bacterial promoter&nbsp
   4626..5024    +  CDS            BSD: blasticidin S deaminase; Aspergillus terreus BSD; confers resistance to blasticidin
   5041..5109    +  CDS            nef (fragment): NEF_HV1Z2 - Experimental evidence at protein level: Swiss-Prot protein existence level 1. Extracellular Nef protein targets CD4(+) T-lymphocytes for apoptosis by interacting with CXCR4 surface receptors. From Human immunodeficiency virus type 1 group M subtype D (isolate Z2/CDC-Z34) (HIV-1).
   5111..5344    +  LTR            3' LTR (ΔU3): self-inactivating 3' long terminal repeat (LTR) from HIV-1
   5416..5537    +  polyA_signal   SV40 poly(A) signal: SV40 polyadenylation signal
   5577..5712    +  rep_origin     SV40 ori: SV40 origin of replication
   5733..5751    -  promoter       T7 promoter: promoter for bacteriophage T7 RNA polymerase
   5759..5914    +  CDS            lacZα (fragment): LacZα fragment of β-galactosidase; lacZ fragment
   5919..6347    +  rep_origin     f1 ori (sequence partly withheld): f1 bacteriophage origin of replication; arrow indicates direction of (+) strand synthesis
   6400..6504    +  promoter       AmpR promoter: bla
   6505..7365    +  CDS            AmpR: β-lactamase; bla; confers resistance to ampicillin, carbenicillin, and related antibiotics
   7536..8124    +  rep_origin     ori: high-copy-number ColE1/pMB1/pBR322/pUC origin of replication
   8307..8399    +  CDS            lacI (fragment): lac repressor; lacI; The lac repressor binds to the lac operator to inhibit transcription in E. coli. This inhibition can be relieved by adding lactose or isopropyl-β-D-thiogalactopyranoside (IPTG).
   8412..8433    +  protein_bind   CAP binding site: CAP binding activates transcription in the presence of cAMP. E. coli catabolite activator protein
   8448..8478    +  promoter       lac promoter: promoter for the E. coli lac operon
   8486..8502    +  protein_bind   lac operator: The lac repressor binds to the lac operator to inhibit transcription in E. coli. This inhibition can be relieved by adding lactose or isopropyl-β-D-thiogalactopyranoside (IPTG). lac repressor encoded by lacI
   8547..8565    +  promoter       T3 promoter: promoter for bacteriophage T3 RNA polymerase
>Addgene plasmid #111378 | pLV UbC6-ARRET | depositor full sequence | sequence record 209221 | pLV UbC6-ARRET sequence 8590 bps
AATGTAGTCTTATGCAATACTCTTGTAGTCTTGCAACATGGTAACGATGAGTTAGCAACATGCCTTACAA
GGAGAGAAAAAGCACCGTGCATGCCGATTGGTGGAAGTAAGGTGGTACGATCGTGCCTTATTAGGAAGGC
AACAGACGGGTCTGACATGGATTGGACGAACCACTGAATTGCCGCATTGCAGAGATATTGTATTTAAGTG
CCTAGCTCGATACATAAACGGGTCTCTCTGGTTAGACCAGATCTGAGCCTGGGAGCTCTCTGGCTAACTA
GGGAACCCACTGCTTAAGCCTCAATAAAGCTTGCCTTGAGTGCTTCAAGTAGTGTGTGCCCGTCTGTTGT
GTGACTCTGGTAACTAGAGATCCCTCAGACCCTTTTAGTCAGTGTGGAAAATCTCTAGCAGTGGCGCCCG
AACAGGGACTTGAAAGCGAAAGGGAAACCAGAGGAGCTCTCTCGACGCAGGACTCGGCTTGCTGAAGCGC
GCACGGCAAGAGGCGAGGGGCGGCGACTGGTGAGTACGCCAAAAATTTTGACTAGCGGAGGCTAGAAGGA
GAGAGATGGGTGCGAGAGCGTCAGTATTAAGCGGGGGAGAATTAGATCGCGATGGGAAAAAATTCGGTTA
AGGCCAGGGGGAAAGAAAAAATATAAATTAAAACATATAGTATGGGCAAGCAGGGAGCTAGAACGATTCG
CAGTTAATCCTGGCCTGTTAGAAACATCAGAAGGCTGTAGACAAATACTGGGACAGCTACAACCATCCCT
TCAGACAGGATCAGAAGAACTTAGATCATTATATAATACAGTAGCAACCCTCTATTGTGTGCATCAAAGG
ATAGAGATAAAAGACACCAAGGAAGCTTTAGACAAGATAGAGGAAGAGCAAAACAAAAGTAAGACCACCG
CACAGCAAGCGGCCGCTGATCTTCAGACCTGGAGGAGGAGATATGAGGGACAATTGGAGAAGTGAATTAT
ATAAATATAAAGTAGTAAAAATTGAACCATTAGGAGTAGCACCCACCAAGGCAAAGAGAAGAGTGGTGCA
GAGAGAAAAAAGAGCAGTGGGAATAGGAGCTTTGTTCCTTGGGTTCTTGGGAGCAGCAGGAAGCACTATG
GGCGCAGCGTCAATGACGCTGACGGTACAGGCCAGACAATTATTGTCTGGTATAGTGCAGCAGCAGAACA
ATTTGCTGAGGGCTATTGAGGCGCAACAGCATCTGTTGCAACTCACAGTCTGGGGCATCAAGCAGCTCCA
GGCAAGAATCCTGGCTGTGGAAAGATACCTAAAGGATCAACAGCTCCTGGGGATTTGGGGTTGCTCTGGA
AAACTCATTTGCACCACTGCTGTGCCTTGGAATGCTAGTTGGAGTAATAAATCTCTGGAACAGATTTGGA
ATCACACGACCTGGATGGAGTGGGACAGAGAAATTAACAATTACACAAGCTTAATACACTCCTTAATTGA
AGAATCGCAAAACCAGCAAGAAAAGAATGAACAAGAATTATTGGAATTAGATAAATGGGCAAGTTTGTGG
AATTGGTTTAACATAACAAATTGGCTGTGGTATATAAAATTATTCATAATGATAGTAGGAGGCTTGGTAG
GTTTAAGAATAGTTTTTGCTGTACTTTCTATAGTGAATAGAGTTAGGCAGGGATATTCACCATTATCGTT
TCAGACCCACCTCCCAACCCCGAGGGGACCCGACAGGCCCGAAGGAATAGAAGAAGAAGGTGGAGAGAGA
GACAGAGACAGATCCATTCGATTAGTGAACGGATCTCGACGGTATCGGATCTGGCCTCCGCGCCGGGTTT
TGGCGCCTCCCGCGGGCGCCCCCCTCCTCACGGCGAGCGCTGCCACGTCAGACGAAGGGCGCAGGAGCGT
CCTGATCCTTCCGCCCGGACGCTCAGGACAGCGGCCCGCTGCTCATAAGACTCGGCCTTAGAACCCCAGT
ATCAGCAGAAGGACATTTTAGGACGGGACTTGGGTGACTCTAGGGCACTGGTTTTCTTTCCAGAGAGCGG
AACAGGCGAGGAAAAGTAGTCCCTTCTCGGCGATTCTGCGGAGGGATCTCCGTGGGGCGGTGAACGCCGA
TGATTATATAAGGACGCGCCGGGTGTGGCACAGCTAGTTCCGTCGCAGCCGGGATTTGGGTCGCGGTTCT
TGTTTGTGGATCGCTGTGATCGTCACTTGGTGAGTAGCGGGCTGCTGGGCTGGCCGGGGCTTTCGTGGCC
GCCGGGCCGCTCGGTGGGACGGAAGCGTGTGGAGAGACCGCCAAGGGCTGTAGTCTGGGTCCGCGAGCAA
GGTTGCCCTGAACTGGGGGTTGGGGGGAGCGCAGCAAAATGGCGGCTGTTCCCGAGTCTTGAATGGAAGA
CGCTTGTGAGGCGGGCTGTGAGGTCGTTGAAACAAGGTGGGGGGCATGGTGGGCGGCAAGAACCCAAGGT
CTTGAGGCCTTCGCTAATGCGGGAAAGCTCTTATTCGGGTGAGATGGGCTGGGGCACCATCTGGGGACCC
TGACGTGAAGTTTGTCACTGACTGGAGAACTCGGTTTGTCGTCTGTTGCGGGGGCGGCAGTTATGCGGTG
CCGTTGGGCAGTGCACCCGTACCTTTGGGAGCGCGCGCCCTCGTCGTGTCGTGACGTCACCCGTTCTGTT
GGCTTATAATGCAGGGTGGGGCCACCTGCCGGTAGGTGTGCGGTAGGCTTTTCTCCGTCGCAGGACGCAG
GGTTCGGGCCTAGGGTAGGCTCTCCTGAATCGACAGGCGCCGGACCTCTGGTGAGGGGAGGGATAAGTGA
GGCGTCAGTTTCTTTGGTCGGTTTTATGTACCTATCTTCTTAAGTAGCTGAAGCTCCGGTTTTGAACTAT
GCGCTCGGGGTTGGCGAGTGTGTTTTGTGAAGTTTTTTAGGCACCTTTTGAAATGTAATCATTTGGGTCA
ATATGTAATTTTCAGTGTTAGACTAGTAAATTGTCCGCTAAATTCTGGCCGTTTTTGGCTTTTTTGTTAG
ACGAAGCTTGGTACCGAGCTCGGATCCACTAGTCCAGTGTGGTGGAATTCTGCAGATATCAACAAGTTTG
TACAAAAAAGCAGGCTTTAAAGGAACCAATTCAGTCGATCGACTGGATCCGATGAATTCCGAACCCTAAC
CCTAACCCTAACCCTAACCCTAACCCTAACCCTAACCCTAACCCTAACCCTAACCCTAACCCTAACCCTA
ACCCTAACCCTAACCCTAACCCTAACCCTAACCCTAACCCTAACCCTAACCCTAACCCTAACCCTAACCC
TAACCCTAACCCTAACCCTAACCCTAACCCTAACCCTAACCCTAACCCTAACCCTAACCCTAACCCTAAC
CCTAACCCTAACCCTAACCCTAACCCTAACCCTAACCCTAACCCTAACCCTAACCCTAACCCTAACCCTA
ACCCTAACCCTAACCCTAACCCTAACCCTAACCCTAACCCTAACCCTAACCCTAACCCTAACCCTAACCC
TAACCCTAACCCTAACCCTAACCCTAACCCTAACCCTAACCCTAACCCTAACCCTAACCCTAACCCTAAC
CCTAACCCTAACCCTAACCCTAACCCTAACCCTAACCCTAACCCTAACCCTAACCCTAACCCTAACCCTA
ACCCTAACCCTAACCCTAACCCTAACCCTAACCCTAACCCTAACCCTAACCCTAACCCTAACCCTAACCC
TAACCCTAACCCTAACCCTAACCCTAACCCTAACCCTAACCCTAACCCTAACCCTAACCCTAACCCTAAC
CCTAACCCTAACCCTAACCCTAACCCTAACCCTAACCCTAACCCTAACCCTAACCCTAACCCTAACCCTA
ACCCTAACCCTAACCCTAACCCCAACCCTAACCCTAACCCTAACGCTAACCCTAACCCCAACCCTAACCC
CAACCCCAACCCCAACCCCAACCCCAACCGGAATTCCGCGGAATTCGAGCTCGGTACCCGGGGATCGACA
ATTCCACTTTTTTTAATTCTCGAGATATCTAGACCCAGCTTTCTTGTACAAAGTGGTTGATATCCAGCAC
AGTGGCGGCCGCTCGAGTCTAGAGGGCCCGCGGTTCGAAGGTAAGCCTATCCCTAACCCTCTCCTCGGTC
TCGATTCTACGCGTACCGGTTAGTAATGAGTTTGGAATTAATTCTGTGGAATGTGTGTCAGTTAGGGTGT
GGAAAGTCCCCAGGCTCCCCAGCAGGCAGAAGTATGCAAAGCATGCATCTCAATTAGTCAGCAACCAGGT
GTGGAAAGTCCCCAGGCTCCCCAGCAGGCAGAAGTATGCAAAGCATGCATCTCAATTAGTCAGCAACCAT
AGTCCCGCCCCTAACTCCGCCCATCCCGCCCCTAACTCCGCCCAGTTCCGCCCATTCTCCGCCCCATGGC
TGACTAATTTTTTTTATTTATGCAGAGGCCGAGGCCGCCTCTGCCTCTGAGCTATTCCAGAAGTAGTGAG
GAGGCTTTTTTGGAGGCCTAGGCTTTTGCAAAAAGCTCCCGGGAGCTTGTATATCCATTTTCGGATCTGA
TCAGCACGTGTTGACAATTAATCATCGGCATAGTATATCGGCATAGTATAATACGACAAGGTGAGGAACT
AAACCATGGCCAAGCCTTTGTCTCAAGAAGAATCCACCCTCATTGAAAGAGCAACGGCTACAATCAACAG
CATCCCCATCTCTGAAGACTACAGCGTCGCCAGCGCAGCTCTCTCTAGCGACGGCCGCATCTTCACTGGT
GTCAATGTATATCATTTTACTGGGGGACCTTGTGCAGAACTCGTGGTGCTGGGCACTGCTGCTGCTGCGG
CAGCTGGCAACCTGACTTGTATCGTCGCGATCGGAAATGAGAACAGGGGCATCTTGAGCCCCTGCGGACG
GTGCCGACAGGTGCTTCTCGATCTGCATCCTGGGATCAAAGCCATAGTGAAGGACAGTGATGGACAGCCG
ACGGCAGTTGGGATTCGTGAATTGCTGCCCTCTGGTTATGTGTGGGAGGGCTAAGCACAATTCGAGCTCG
GTACCTTTAAGACCAATGACTTACAAGGCAGCTGTAGATCTTAGCCACTTTTTAAAAGAAAAGGGGGGAC
TGGAAGGGCTAATTCACTCCCAACGAAGACAAGATCTGCTTTTTGCTTGTACTGGGTCTCTCTGGTTAGA
CCAGATCTGAGCCTGGGAGCTCTCTGGCTAACTAGGGAACCCACTGCTTAAGCCTCAATAAAGCTTGCCT
TGAGTGCTTCAAGTAGTGTGTGCCCGTCTGTTGTGTGACTCTGGTAACTAGAGATCCCTCAGACCCTTTT
AGTCAGTGTGGAAAATCTCTAGCAGTAGTAGTTCATGTCATCTTATTATTCAGTATTTATAACTTGCAAA
GAAATGAATATCAGAGAGTGAGAGGAACTTGTTTATTGCAGCTTATAATGGTTACAAATAAAGCAATAGC
ATCACAAATTTCACAAATAAAGCATTTTTTTCACTGCATTCTAGTTGTGGTTTGTCCAAACTCATCAATG
TATCTTATCATGTCTGGCTCTAGCTATCCCGCCCCTAACTCCGCCCATCCCGCCCCTAACTCCGCCCAGT
TCCGCCCATTCTCCGCCCCATGGCTGACTAATTTTTTTTATTTATGCAGAGGCCGAGGCCGCCTCGGCCT
CTGAGCTATTCCAGAAGTAGTGAGGAGGCTTTTTTGGAGGCCTAGGGACGTACCCAATTCGCCCTATAGT
GAGTCGTATTACGCGCGCTCACTGGCCGTCGTTTTACAACGTCGTGACTGGGAAAACCCTGGCGTTACCC
AACTTAATCGCCTTGCAGCACATCCCCCTTTCGCCAGCTGGCGTAATAGCGAAGAGGCCCGCACCGATCG
CCCTTCCCAACAGTTGCGCAGCCTGAATGGCGAATGGG
[124 nt withheld, positions 5919-6042]
C
[91 nt withheld, positions 6044-6134]
A
[49 nt withheld, positions 6136-6184]
CCTTTGACGTTGGAGTCCACGTTCTTT
[37 nt withheld, positions 6212-6248]
ACCCTATCTCGGTCTATTCTTTTGATTTATAAGGGATTTTGCCGATTTCGGCCTATTGGTTAAAAAATGA
GCTGATTTAACAAAAATTTAACGCGAATTTTAACAAAATATTAACGCTTACAATTTAGGTGGCACTTTTC
GGGGAAATGTGCGCGGAACCCCTATTTGTTTATTTTTCTAAATACATTCAAATATGTATCCGCTCATGAG
ACAATAACCCTGATAAATGCTTCAATAATATTGAAAAAGGAAGAGTATGAGTATTCAACATTTCCGTGTC
GCCCTTATTCCCTTTTTTGCGGCATTTTGCCTTCCTGTTTTTGCTCACCCAGAAACGCTGGTGAAAGTAA
AAGATGCTGAAGATCAGTTGGGTGCACGAGTGGGTTACATCGAACTGGATCTCAACAGCGGTAAGATCCT
TGAGAGTTTTCGCCCCGAAGAACGTTTTCCAATGATGAGCACTTTTAAAGTTCTGCTATGTGGCGCGGTA
TTATCCCGTATTGACGCCGGGCAAGAGCAACTCGGTCGCCGCATACACTATTCTCAGAATGACTTGGTTG
AGTACTCACCAGTCACAGAAAAGCATCTTACGGATGGCATGACAGTAAGAGAATTATGCAGTGCTGCCAT
AACCATGAGTGATAACACTGCGGCCAACTTACTTCTGACAACGATCGGAGGACCGAAGGAGCTAACCGCT
TTTTTGCACAACATGGGGGATCATGTAACTCGCCTTGATCGTTGGGAACCGGAGCTGAATGAAGCCATAC
CAAACGACGAGCGTGACACCACGATGCCTGTAGCAATGGCAACAACGTTGCGCAAACTATTAACTGGCGA
ACTACTTACTCTAGCTTCCCGGCAACAATTAATAGACTGGATGGAGGCGGATAAAGTTGCAGGACCACTT
CTGCGCTCGGCCCTTCCGGCTGGCTGGTTTATTGCTGATAAATCTGGAGCCGGTGAGCGTGGGTCTCGCG
GTATCATTGCAGCACTGGGGCCAGATGGTAAGCCCTCCCGTATCGTAGTTATCTACACGACGGGGAGTCA
GGCAACTATGGATGAACGAAATAGACAGATCGCTGAGATAGGTGCCTCACTGATTAAGCATTGGTAACTG
TCAGACCAAGTTTACTCATATATACTTTAGATTGATTTAAAACTTCATTTTTAATTTAAAAGGATCTAGG
TGAAGATCCTTTTTGATAATCTCATGACCAAAATCCCTTAACGTGAGTTTTCGTTCCACTGAGCGTCAGA
CCCCGTAGAAAAGATCAAAGGATCTTCTTGAGATCCTTTTTTTCTGCGCGTAATCTGCTGCTTGCAAACA
AAAAAACCACCGCTACCAGCGGTGGTTTGTTTGCCGGATCAAGAGCTACCAACTCTTTTTCCGAAGGTAA
CTGGCTTCAGCAGAGCGCAGATACCAAATACTGTTCTTCTAGTGTAGCCGTAGTTAGGCCACCACTTCAA
GAACTCTGTAGCACCGCCTACATACCTCGCTCTGCTAATCCTGTTACCAGTGGCTGCTGCCAGTGGCGAT
AAGTCGTGTCTTACCGGGTTGGACTCAAGACGATAGTTACCGGATAAGGCGCAGCGGTCGGGCTGAACGG
GGGGTTCGTGCACACAGCCCAGCTTGGAGCGAACGACCTACACCGAACTGAGATACCTACAGCGTGAGCT
ATGAGAAAGCGCCACGCTTCCCGAAGGGAGAAAGGCGGACAGGTATCCGGTAAGCGGCAGGGTCGGAACA
GGAGAGCGCACGAGGGAGCTTCCAGGGGGAAACGCCTGGTATCTTTATAGTCCTGTCGGGTTTCGCCACC
TCTGACTTGAGCGTCGATTTTTGTGATGCTCGTCAGGGGGGCGGAGCCTATGGAAAAACGCCAGCAACGC
GGCCTTTTTACGGTTCCTGGCCTTTTGCTGGCCTTTTGCTCACATGTTCTTTCCTGCGTTATCCCCTGAT
TCTGTGGATAACCGTATTACCGCCTTTGAGTGAGCTGATACCGCTCGCCGCAGCCGAACGACCGAGCGCA
GCGAGTCAGTGAGCGAGGAAGCGGAAGAGCGCCCAATACGCAAACCGCCTCTCCCCGCGCGTTGGCCGAT
TCATTAATGCAGCTGGCACGACAGGTTTCCCGACTGGAAAGCGGGCAGTGAGCGCAACGCAATTAATGTG
AGTTAGCTCACTCATTAGGCACCCCAGGCTTTACACTTTATGCTTCCGGCTCGTATGTTGTGTGGAATTG
TGAGCGGATAACAATTTCACACAGGAAACAGCTATGACCATGATTACGCCAAGCGCGCAATTAACCCTCA
CTAAAGGGAACAAAAGCTGGAGCTGCAAGCTT
