>Addgene plasmid #111378 | pLV UbC6-ARRET | addgene partial sequence | sequence record 220126 | Addgene Partial NGS Result
AATGTAGTCTTATGCAATACTCTTGTAGTCTTGCAACATGGTAACGATGAGTTAGCAACATGCCTTACAA
GGAGAGAAAAAGCACCGTGCATGCCGATTGGTGGAAGTAAGGTGGTACGATCGTGCCTTATTAGGAAGGC
AACAGACGGGTCTGACATGGATTGGACGAACCACTGAATTGCCGCATTGCAGAGATATTGTATTTAAGTG
CCTAGCTCGATACATAAACGGGTCTCTCTGGTTAGACCAGATCTGAGCCTGGGAGCTCTCTGGCTAACTA
GGGAACCCACTGCTTAAGCCTCAATAAAGCTTGCCTTGAGTGCTTCAAGTAGTGTGTGCCCGTCTGTTGT
GTGACTCTGGTAACTAGAGATCCCTCAGACCCTTTTAGTCAGTGTGGAAAATCTCTAGCAGTGGCGCCCG
AACAGGGACTTGAAAGCGAAAGGGAAACCAGAGGAGCTCTCTCGACGCAGGACTCGGCTTGCTGAAGCGC
GCACGGCAAGAGGCGAGGGGCGGCGACTGGTGAGTACGCCAAAAATTTTGACTAGCGGAGGCTAGAAGGA
GAGAGATGGGTGCGAGAGCGTCAGTATTAAGCGGGGGAGAATTAGATCGCGATGGGAAAAAATTCGGTTA
AGGCCAGGGGGAAAGAAAAAATATAAATTAAAACATATAGTATGGGCAAGCAGGGAGCTAGAACGATTCG
CAGTTAATCCTGGCCTGTTAGAAACATCAGAAGGCTGTAGACAAATACTGGGACAGCTACAACCATCCCT
TCAGACAGGATCAGAAGAACTTAGATCATTATATAATACAGTAGCAACCCTCTATTGTGTGCATCAAAGG
ATAGAGATAAAAGACACCAAGGAAGCTTTAGACAAGATAGAGGAAGAGCAAAACAAAAGTAAGACCACCG
CACAGCAAGCGGCCGCTGATCTTCAGACCTGGAGGAGGAGATATGAGGGACAATTGGAGAAGTGAATTAT
ATAAATATAAAGTAGTAAAAATTGAACCATTAGGAGTAGCACCCACCAAGGCAAAGAGAAGAGTGGTGCA
GAGAGAAAAAAGAGCAGTGGGAATAGGAGCTTTGTTCCTTGGGTTCTTGGGAGCAGCAGGAAGCACTATG
GGCGCAGCGTCAATGACGCTGACGGTACAGGCCAGACAATTATTGTCTGGTATAGTGCAGCAGCAGAACA
ATTTGCTGAGGGCTATTGAGGCGCAACAGCATCTGTTGCAACTCACAGTCTGGGGCATCAAGCAGCTCCA
GGCAAGAATCCTGGCTGTGGAAAGATACCTAAAGGATCAACAGCTCCTGGGGATTTGGGGTTGCTCTGGA
AAACTCATTTGCACCACTGCTGTGCCTTGGAATGCTAGTTGGAGTAATAAATCTCTGGAACAGATTTGGA
ATCACACGACCTGGATGGAGTGGGACAGAGAAATTAACAATTACACAAGCTTAATACACTCCTTAATTGA
AGAATCGCAAAACCAGCAAGAAAAGAATGAACAAGAATTATTGGAATTAGATAAATGGGCAAGTTTGTGG
AATTGGTTTAACATAACAAATTGGCTGTGGTATATAAAATTATTCATAATGATAGTAGGAGGCTTGGTAG
GTTTAAGAATAGTTTTTGCTGTACTTTCTATAGTGAATAGAGTTAGGCAGGGATATTCACCATTATCGTT
TCAGACCCACCTCCCAACCCCGAGGGGACCCGACAGGCCCGAAGGAATAGAAGAAGAAGGTGGAGAGAGA
GACAGAGACAGATCCATTCGATTAGTGAACGGATCTCGACGGTATCGGATCTGGCCTCCGCGCCGGGTTT
TGGCGCCTCCCGCGGGCGCCCCCCTCCTCACGGCGAGCGCTGCCACGTCAGACGAAGGGCGCAGCGAGCG
TCCTGATCCTTCCGCCCGGACGCTCAGGACAGCGGCCCGCTGCTCATAAGACTCGGCCTTAGAACCCCAG
TATCAGCAGAAGGACATTTTAGGACGGGACTTGGGTGACTCTAGGGCACTGGTTTTCTTTCCAGAGAGCG
GAACAGGCGAGGAAAAGTAGTCCCTTCTCGGCGATTCTGCGGAGGGATCTCCGTGGGGCGGTGAACGCCG
ATGATTATATAAGGACGCGCCGGGTGTGGCACAGCTAGTTCCGTCGCAGCCGGGATTTGGGTCGCGGTTC
TTGTTTGTGGATCGCTGTGATCGTCACTTGGTGAGTAGCGGGCTGCTGGGCTGGCCGGGGCTTTCGTGGC
CGCCGGGCCGCTCGGTGGGACGGAAGCGTGTGGAGAGACCGCCAAGGGCTGTAGTCTGGGTCCGCGAGCA
AGGTTGCCCTGAACTGGGGGTTGGGGGGAGCGCAGCAAAATGGCGGCTGTTCCCGAGTCTTGAATGGAAG
ACGCTTGTGAGGCGGGCTGTGAGGTCGTTGAAACAAGGTGGGGGGCATGGTGGGCGGCAAGAACCCAAGG
TCTTGAGGCCTTCGCTAATGCGGGAAAGCTCTTATTCGGGTGAGATGGGCTGGGGCACCATCTGGGGACC
CTGACGTGAAGTTTGTCACTGACTGGAGAACTCGGTTTGTCGTCTGTTGCGGGGGCGGCAGTTATGGCGG
TGCCGTTGGGCAGTGCACCCGTACCTTTGGGAGCGCGCGCCCTCGTCGTGTCGTGACGTCACCCGTTCTG
TTGGCTTATAATGCAGGGTGGGGCCACCTGCCGGTAGGTGTGCGGTAGGCTTTTCTCCGTCGCAGGACGC
AGGGTTCGGGCCTAGGGTAGGCTCTCCTGAATCGACAGGCGCCGGACCTCTGGTGAGGGGAGGGATAAGT
GAGGCGTCAGTTTCTTTGGTCGGTTTTATGTACCTATCTTCTTAAGTAGCTGAAGCTCCGGTTTTGAACT
ATGCGCTCGGGGTTGGCGAGTGTGTTTTGTGAAGTTTTTTAGGCACCTTTTGAAATGTAATCATTTGGGT
CAATATGTAATTTTCAGTGTTAGACTAGTAAATTGTCCGCTAAATTCTGGCCGTTTTTGGCTTTTTTGTT
AGACGAAGCTTGGTACCGAGCTCGGATCCACTAGTCCAGTGTGGTGGAATTCTGCAGATATCAACAAGTT
TGTACAAAAAAGCAGGCTTTAAAGGAACCAATTCAGTCGATCGACTGGATCGATGAATTCCGAACCCTAA
CCCTAACCCTAACCCTAACCCTAACCCTAACCCTAACCCTAACCCTAACCCTAACCCTAACCCTAACCCT
AACCCTAACCCTAACCCTAACCCTAACCCTAACCCCAACCCCAACCCCAACCCCAACCCCAACCCCAACC
CCAACCCCCACCCCAACCCCAACCCCAACCCCACACCCCACCCCAAACCCCCACCCCAACCCCAACCCCA
ACCCCAACCCCAACCCCAACCCCAACCCCAACCCTAACCCACACCCCCACCCACACCCCAACCCCAACCC
CCACCCCCACCCCCACCCCCAACCACACCACAACACCAACMCCCACACCACCCCGACCCCCACCCCACCC
CCTACCCCAGACCTCACCCACACCCACACCCTAACCCCACCCCCAACCCTAACCCCAACCCTAACCCCAA
CCCTAACCCTAACCCTAACCCTAACCCTAACCCTAACCCCAACCCCAACCCCAACCCTAACCCCAACCCC
AACCCCAACCCCAACCCCAACCCCAACCCCAACCCCAACCCTAACCCTAACCCTAACCCTAACCCTAACC
CTAACCCCAACCCTAACCCTAACCCTAACCCTAACCCTAACCCCAACCCTAACCCCAACCCCAACCCCAA
CCCCAACCCCAACCGGAATTCCGCGGAATTCGAGCTCGGTACCCGGGGATCGACAATTCCACTTTTTTTA
ATTCTCGAGATATCTAGACCCAGCTTTCTTGTACAAAGTGGTTGATATCCAGCACAGTGGCGGCCGCTCG
AGTCTAGAGGGCCCGCGGTTCGAAGGTAAGCCTATCCCTAACCCTCTCCTCGGTCTCGATTCTACGCGTA
CCGGTTAGTAATGAGTTTGGAATTAATTCTGTGGAATGTGTGTCAGTTAGGGTGTGGAAAGTCCCCAGGC
TCCCCAGCAGGCAGAAGTATGCAAAGCATGCATCTCAATTAGTCAGCAACCAGGTGTGGAAAGTCCCCAG
GCTCCCCAGCAGGCAGAAGTATGCAAAGCATGCATCTCAATTAGTCAGCAACCATAGTCCCGCCCCTAAC
TCCGCCCATCCCGCCCCTAACTCCGCCCAGTTCCGCCCATTCTCCGCCCCATGGCTGACTAATTTTTTTT
ATTTATGCAGAGGCCGAGGCCGCCTCTGCCTCTGAGCTATTCCAGAAGTAGTGAGGAGGCTTTTTTGGAG
GCCTAGGCTTTTGCAAAAAGCTCCCGGGAGCTTGTATATCCATTTTCGGATCTGATCAGCACGTGTTGAC
AATTAATCATCGGCATAGTATATCGGCATAGTATAATACGACAAGGTGAGGAACTAAACCATGGCCAAGC
CTTTGTCTCAAGAAGAATCCACCCTCATTGAAAGAGCAACGGCTACAATCAACAGCATCCCCATCTCTGA
AGACTACAGCGTCGCCAGCGCAGCTCTCTCTAGCGACGGCCGCATCTTCACTGGTGTCAATGTATATCAT
TTTACTGGGGGACCTTGTGCAGAACTCGTGGTGCTGGGCACTGCTGCTGCTGCGGCAGCTGGCAACCTGA
CTTGTATCGTCGCGATCGGAAATGAGAACAGGGGCATCTTGAGCCCCTGCGGACGGTGCCGACAGGTGCT
TCTCGATCTGCATCCTGGGATCAAAGCCATAGTGAAGGACAGTGATGGACAGCCGACGGCAGTTGGGATT
CGTGAATTGCTGCCCTCTGGTTATGTGTGGGAGGGCTAAGCACAATTCGAGCTCGGTACCTTTAAGACCA
ATGACTTACAAGGCAGCTGTAGATCTTAGCCACTTTTTAAAAGAAAAGGGGGGACTGGAAGGGCTAATTC
ACTCCCAACGAAGACAAGATCTGCTTTTTGCTTGTACTGGGTCTCTCTGGTTAGACCAGATCTGAGCCTG
GGAGCTCTCTGGCTAACTAGGGAACCCACTGCTTAAGCCTCAATAAAGCTTGCCTTGAGTGCTTCAAGTA
GTGTGTGCCCGTCTGTTGTGTGACTCTGGTAACTAGAGATCCCTCAGACCCTTTTAGTCAGTGTGGAAAA
TCTCTAGCAGTAGTAGTTCATGTCATCTTATTATTCAGTATTTATAACTTGCAAAGAAATGAATATCAGA
GAGTGAGAGGAACTTGTTTATTGCAGCTTATAATGGTTACAAATAAAGCAATAGCATCACAAATTTCACA
AATAAAGCATTTTTTTCACTGCATTCTAGTTGTGGTTTGTCCAAACTCATCAATGTATCTTATCATGTCT
GGCTCTAGCTATCCCGCCCCTAACTCCGCCCATCCCGCCCCTAACTCCGCCCAGTTCCGCCCATTCTCCG
CCCCATGGCTGACTAATTTTTTTTATTTATGCAGAGGCCGAGGCCGCCTCGGCCTCTGAGCTATTCCAGA
AGTAGTGAGGAGGCTTTTTTGGAGGCCTAGGGACGTACCCAATTCGCCCTATAGTGAGTCGTATTACGCG
CGCTCACTGGCCGTCGTTTTACAACGTCGTGACTGGGAAAACCCTGGCGTTACCCAACTTAATCGCCTTG
CAGCACATCCCCCTTTCGCCAGCTGGCGTAATAGCGAAGAGGCCCGCACCGATCGCCCTTCCCAACAGTT
GCGCAGCCTGAATGGCGAATGGG
[124 nt withheld, positions 5764-5887]
C
[91 nt withheld, positions 5889-5979]
A
[49 nt withheld, positions 5981-6029]
CCTTTGACGTTGGAGTCCACGTTCTTT
[37 nt withheld, positions 6057-6093]
ACCCTATCTCGGTCTATTCTTTTGATTTATAAGGGATTTTGCCGATTTCGGCCTATTGGTTAAAAAATGA
GCTGATTTAACAAAAATTTAACGCGAATTTTAACAAAATATTAACGCTTACAATTTAGGTGGCACTTTTC
GGGGAAATGTGCGCGGAACCCCTATTTGTTTATTTTTCTAAATACATTCAAATATGTATCCGCTCATGAG
ACAATAACCCTGATAAATGCTTCAATAATATTGAAAAAGGAAGAGTATGAGTATTCAACATTTCCGTGTC
GCCCTTATTCCCTTTTTTGCGGCATTTTGCCTTCCTGTTTTTGCTCACCCAGAAACGCTGGTGAAAGTAA
AAGATGCTGAAGATCAGTTGGGTGCACGAGTGGGTTACATCGAACTGGATCTCAACAGCGGTAAGATCCT
TGAGAGTTTTCGCCCCGAAGAACGTTTTCCAATGATGAGCACTTTTAAAGTTCTGCTATGTGGCGCGGTA
TTATCCCGTATTGACGCCGGGCAAGAGCAACTCGGTCGCCGCATACACTATTCTCAGAATGACTTGGTTG
AGTACTCACCAGTCACAGAAAAGCATCTTACGGATGGCATGACAGTAAGAGAATTATGCAGTGCTGCCAT
AACCATGAGTGATAACACTGCGGCCAACTTACTTCTGACAACGATCGGAGGACCGAAGGAGCTAACCGCT
TTTTTGCACAACATGGGGGATCATGTAACTCGCCTTGATCGTTGGGAACCGGAGCTGAATGAAGCCATAC
CAAACGACGAGCGTGACACCACGATGCCTGTAGCAATGGCAACAACGTTGCGCAAACTATTAACTGGCGA
ACTACTTACTCTAGCTTCCCGGCAACAATTAATAGACTGGATGGAGGCGGATAAAGTTGCAGGACCACTT
CTGCGCTCGGCCCTTCCGGCTGGCTGGTTTATTGCTGATAAATCTGGAGCCGGTGAGCGTGGGTCTCGCG
GTATCATTGCAGCACTGGGGCCAGATGGTAAGCCCTCCCGTATCGTAGTTATCTACACGACGGGGAGTCA
GGCAACTATGGATGAACGAAATAGACAGATCGCTGAGATAGGTGCCTCACTGATTAAGCATTGGTAACTG
TCAGACCAAGTTTACTCATATATACTTTAGATTGATTTAAAACTTCATTTTTAATTTAAAAGGATCTAGG
TGAAGATCCTTTTTGATAATCTCATGACCAAAATCCCTTAACGTGAGTTTTCGTTCCACTGAGCGTCAGA
CCCCGTAGAAAAGATCAAAGGATCTTCTTGAGATCCTTTTTTTCTGCGCGTAATCTGCTGCTTGCAAACA
AAAAAACCACCGCTACCAGCGGTGGTTTGTTTGCCGGATCAAGAGCTACCAACTCTTTTTCCGAAGGTAA
CTGGCTTCAGCAGAGCGCAGATACCAAATACTGTTCTTCTAGTGTAGCCGTAGTTAGGCCACCACTTCAA
GAACTCTGTAGCACCGCCTACATACCTCGCTCTGCTAATCCTGTTACCAGTGGCTGCTGCCAGTGGCGAT
AAGTCGTGTCTTACCGGGTTGGACTCAAGACGATAGTTACCGGATAAGGCGCAGCGGTCGGGCTGAACGG
GGGGTTCGTGCACACAGCCCAGCTTGGAGCGAACGACCTACACCGAACTGAGATACCTACAGCGTGAGCT
ATGAGAAAGCGCCACGCTTCCCGAAGGGAGAAAGGCGGACAGGTATCCGGTAAGCGGCAGGGTCGGAACA
GGAGAGCGCACGAGGGAGCTTCCAGGGGGAAACGCCTGGTATCTTTATAGTCCTGTCGGGTTTCGCCACC
TCTGACTTGAGCGTCGATTTTTGTGATGCTCGTCAGGGGGGCGGAGCCTATGGAAAAACGCCAGCAACGC
GGCCTTTTTACGGTTCCTGGCCTTTTGCTGGCCTTTTGCTCACATGTTCTTTCCTGCGTTATCCCCTGAT
TCTGTGGATAACCGTATTACCGCCTTTGAGTGAGCTGATACCGCTCGCCGCAGCCGAACGACCGAGCGCA
GCGAGTCAGTGAGCGAGGAAGCGGAAGAGCGCCCAATACGCAAACCGCCTCTCCCCGCGCGTTGGCCGAT
TCATTAATGCAGCTGGCACGACAGGTTTCCCGACTGGAAAGCGGGCAGTGAGCGCAACGCAATTAATGTG
AGTTAGCTCACTCATTAGGCACCCCAGGCTTTACACTTTATGCTTCCGGCTCGTATGTTGTGTGGAATTG
TGAGCGGATAACAATTTCACACAGGAAACAGCTATGACCATGATTACGCCAAGCGCGCAATTAACCCTCA
CTAAAGGGAACAAAAGCTGGAGCTGCAAGCTT
